Addgene plasmid #144389: TFORF2560
Purpose: Lentiviral vector for overexpressing transcription factor ORFs with unique 24-bp barcodes. Barcodes facilitate identification of transcription factors in pooled screens.
Depositing lab: Feng Zhang. Depositing organization: Broad Institute. Publication: A transcription factor atlas of directed differentiation. Joung J, Ma S, Tay T, Geiger-Schuller KR, Kirchgatterer PC, Verdine VK, Guo B, Arias-Garcia MA, Allen WE, Singh A, Kuksenko O, Abudayyeh OO, Gootenberg JS, Fu Z, Macrae RK, Buenrostro JD, Regev A, Zhang F. Cell. 2023 Jan 5;186(1):209-229.e26. doi: 10.1016/j.cell.2022.11.026. PubMed 36608654.
Backbone
  Vector backbone: pLX_TRC317
  Backbone manufacturer: Broad Institute Genetic Perturbation Platform
  Backbone size w/o insert (bp): 8264
  Vector type: Mammalian Expression, Lentiviral
  Selectable markers: Puromycin
Growth in bacteria
  Bacterial resistance: Ampicillin, 100 μg/mL
  Growth temperature: 37°C
  Growth strain: NEB Stable
  Copy number: High Copy
Gene/Insert
  Gene/Insert name: ZNF658
  Species: H. sapiens (human)
  Insert size (bp): 3281
  Entrez Gene: ZNF658 (a.k.a. FLJ32813, MGC35232, DKFZp572C163)
  Promoter: EF1a
  Cloning method: Unknown
  Sequencing primers: 5′ GGGTGGAGACTGAAGTTAGGCCAG; 3′ CACATAGCGTAAAAGGAGCAACATAG
Terms and licenses: Academic/Nonprofit Terms; Industry Terms: Not Available to Industry
Depositor comments: NM_033160,NM_001317916,XM_005272515,XM_017014614,XM_011545679,ENST00000621410,ENST00000612867 . The transcription factor ORF portion of this plasmid was synthesized by Genewiz. Please test multiple small colonies in case of plasmid recombination. To make this collection available in a timely manner, a portion of this collection was not fully sequenced by Addgene. If an Addgene verified full plasmid sequence is not available, please contact us prior to placing an order to request the full sequence.
How to cite: TFORF2560 was a gift from Feng Zhang (Addgene plasmid # 144389 ; http://n2t.net/addgene:144389 ; RRID:Addgene_144389)
