[The description below was written by a language model from this plasmid's Addgene catalogue record and pLannotate feature annotations shown in this document.]
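Description:
TFORF2560 is a third-generation-style, self-inactivating HIV-1 lentiviral expression plasmid built on the pLX_TRC317 backbone for overexpressing the human zinc-finger transcription factor ZNF658. It belongs to a barcoded transcription factor ORF collection in which each ORF is paired with a unique 24-bp barcode, so that the factor carried by a given cell can be identified in pooled screens. In bacteria the plasmid is maintained through a high-copy ColE1/pUC-type origin and selected with ampicillin via β-lactamase. An f1 origin and remnants of a lac/lacZα cloning region are also present. The depositor notes that the plasmid may recombine.

The viral genome is transcribed from an RSV promoter fused to a truncated 5' LTR, followed by the Ψ packaging signal with a partial gag sequence and the RRE for Rev-dependent nuclear export. An SV40 early promoter then drives puromycin N-acetyltransferase for selection of transduced mammalian cells, and a cPPT/CTS element lies just upstream of the EF-1α promoter that expresses the ZNF658 ORF. Downstream sit a WPRE, which enhances transcript expression, and the ΔU3 3' LTR, which inactivates the LTR promoter after integration, with an SV40 polyadenylation signal beyond it. The automated annotation marks only the first portion of the ORF region as ZNF658, although the catalogue lists an insert of about 3.3 kb. The rest of the interval before the WPRE is unannotated apart from a short U6 promoter fragment, and the barcode is not annotated at all. ZNF658 is described as a zinc-responsive transcriptional repressor acting through zinc transcriptional regulatory elements. The construct is intended for lentiviral overexpression studies, including pooled directed-differentiation screens.
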