Features (pLannotate 1.2.2; 31 found; start..end, strand, type, name):
      1..1179    +  promoter       EF-1α promoter: strong constitutive promoter for human elongation factor EF-1α
   1196..2779    +  CDS            ZNF658 (fragment): ZN658_HUMAN - Experimental evidence at protein level: Swiss-Prot protein existence level 1. Mediates transcriptional repression in response to zinc. Represses several genes, including SLC30A5, SLC30A10 and CBWD1, by binding to the zinc transcriptional regulatory element (ZTRE) (5'- C[AC]C[TAG]CC[TC]-N(0-50)-[GA]G[ATC]G[TG]G-3') found in the promoter region. May play a role in the control of ribosome biogenesis, regulating predominantly rRNA levels, as well as those of several ribosomal proteins, thus coordinating this highly zinc-demanding process with the available zinc supply. From Homo sapi
   4388..4441    +  promoter       U6 promoter (fragment): RNA polymerase III promoter for human U6 snRNA
   4483..5071    +  misc_feature   WPRE: woodchuck hepatitis virus posttranscriptional regulatory element
   5122..5141    +  misc_feature   cPPT/CTS (fragment): central polypurine tract and central termination sequence of HIV-1
   5143..5376    +  LTR            3' LTR (ΔU3): self-inactivating 3' long terminal repeat (LTR) from HIV-1
   5454..5575    +  polyA_signal   SV40 poly(A) signal: SV40 polyadenylation signal
   5615..5750    +  rep_origin     SV40 ori: SV40 origin of replication
   5771..5789    -  promoter       T7 promoter: promoter for bacteriophage T7 RNA polymerase
   5797..5952    +  CDS            lacZα (fragment): LacZα fragment of β-galactosidase; lacZ fragment
   5957..6385    +  rep_origin     f1 ori (sequence partly withheld): f1 bacteriophage origin of replication; arrow indicates direction of (+) strand synthesis
   6438..6542    +  promoter       AmpR promoter: bla
   6543..7403    +  CDS            AmpR: β-lactamase; bla; confers resistance to ampicillin, carbenicillin, and related antibiotics
   7574..8162    +  rep_origin     ori: high-copy-number ColE1/pMB1/pBR322/pUC origin of replication
   8345..8437    +  CDS            lacI (fragment): lac repressor; lacI; The lac repressor binds to the lac operator to inhibit transcription in E. coli. This inhibition can be relieved by adding lactose or isopropyl-β-D-thiogalactopyranoside (IPTG).
   8450..8471    +  protein_bind   CAP binding site: CAP binding activates transcription in the presence of cAMP. E. coli catabolite activator protein
   8486..8516    +  promoter       lac promoter: promoter for the E. coli lac operon
   8520..8542    +  protein_bind   lac operator (fragment): The lac repressor binds to the lac operator to inhibit transcription in E. coli. This inhibition can be relieved by adding lactose or isopropyl-β-D-thiogalactopyranoside (IPTG). lac repressor encoded by lacI
   8585..8603    +  promoter       T3 promoter: promoter for bacteriophage T3 RNA polymerase
   8631..8857    +  promoter       RSV promoter: Rous sarcoma virus enhancer/promoter
   8858..9038    +  LTR            5' LTR (truncated): truncated 5' long terminal repeat (LTR) from HIV-1
   9085..9210    +  misc_feature   HIV-1 Ψ: packaging signal of human immunodeficiency virus type 1
   9194..9557    +  CDS            HIV-1 gag (fragment): gag protein from human immunodeficiency virus 1; gag
   9703..9936    +  misc_feature   RRE: The Rev response element (RRE) of HIV-1 allows for Rev-dependent mRNA export from the nucleus to the cytoplasm.
  10313..10339   +  CDS            Rev (fragment): human immunodeficiency virus 1 (HIV-1) Rev protein; rev; enhances nuclear export of unspliced and incompletely spliced viral mRNAs
  10346..10369   +  promoter       SV40 promoter (fragment): SV40 early promoter
  10370..10441   +  promoter       SV40 promoter (fragment): SV40 enhancer and early promoter
  10465..10600   +  rep_origin     SV40 ori: SV40 origin of replication
  10646..11242   +  CDS            PuroR (fragment): puromycin N-acetyltransferase; pac from Streptomyces; confers resistance to puromycin
  11291..11408   +  misc_feature   cPPT/CTS: central polypurine tract and central termination sequence of HIV-1
  11473..11539   +  CDS            small t antigen (fragment): SV40 (simian virus 40) small t antigen
>Addgene plasmid #144389 | TFORF2560 | addgene full sequence | sequence record 353210 | Addgene NGS Result
GGCTCCGGTGCCCGTCAGTGGGCAGAGCGCACATCGCCCACAGTCCCCGAGAAGTTGGGGGGAGGGGTCG
GCAATTGAACCGGTGCCTAGAGAAGGTGGCGCGGGGTAAACTGGGAAAGTGATGTCGTGTACTGGCTCCG
CCTTTTTCCCGAGGGTGGGGGAGAACCGTATATAAGTGCAGTAGTCGCCGTGAACGTTCTTTTTCGCAAC
GGGTTTGCCGCCAGAACACAGGTAAGTGCCGTGTGTGGTTCCCGCGGGCCTGGCCTCTTTACGGGTTATG
GCCCTTGCGTGCCTTGAATTACTTCCACCTGGCTGCAGTACGTGATTCTTGATCCCGAGCTTCGGGTTGG
AAGTGGGTGGGAGAGTTCGAGGCCTTGCGCTTAAGGAGCCCCTTCGCCTCGTGCTTGAGTTGAGGCCTGG
CCTGGGCGCTGGGGCCGCCGCGTGCGAATCTGGTGGCACCTTCGCGCCTGTCTCGCTGCTTTCGATAAGT
CTCTAGCCATTTAAAATTTTTGATGACCTGCTGCGACGCTTTTTTTCTGGCAAGATAGTCTTGTAAATGC
GGGCCAAGATCTGCACACTGGTATTTCGGTTTTTGGGGCCGCGGGCGGCGACGGGGCCCGTGCGTCCCAG
CGCACATGTTCGGCGAGGCGGGGCCTGCGAGCGCGGCCACCGAGAATCGGACGGGGGTAGTCTCAAGCTG
GCCGGCCTGCTCTGGTGCCTGGCCTCGCGCCGCCGTGTATCGCCCCGCCCTGGGCGGCAAGGCTGGCCCG
GTCGGCACCAGTTGCGTGAGCGGAAAGATGGCCGCTTCCCGGCCCTGCTGCAGGGAGCTCAAAATGGAGG
ACGCGGCGCTCGGGAGAGCGGGCGGGTGAGTCACCCACACAAAGGAAAAGGGCCTTTCCGTCCTCAGCCG
TCGCTTCATGTGACTCCACGGAGTACCGGGCGCCGTCCAGGCACCTCGATTAGTTCTCGAGCTTTTGGAG
TACGTCGTCTTTAGGTTGGGGGGAGGGGTTTTATGCGATGGAGTTTCCCCACACTGAGTGGGTGGAGACT
GAAGTTAGGCCAGCTTGGCACTTGATGTAATTCTCCTTGGAATTTGCCCTTTTTGAGTTTGGATCTTGGT
TCATTCTCAAGCCTCAGACAGTGGTTCAAAGTTTTTTTCTTCCATTTCAGGTGTCGTGAGGCTAGCACCG
CCACCATGAACATGTCTCAGGCATCAGTGTCATTCCAGGACGTGACTGTGGAATTCACCCGGGAGGAGTG
GCAGCACCTGGGCCCTGTCGAGAGGACGCTGTACAGAGATGTGATGCTGGAGAACTACAGCCACCTCATC
TCAGTGGGATATTGCATTACTAAACCTAAGGTGATCTCCAAGTTGGAGAAAGGAGAAGAGCCATGGTCTT
TAGAAGATGAATTCCTGAACCAGAGGTACCCAGGGTATTTTAAAGTTGATCACATCAAAGGGATCCGGGA
AAAACAAGAAAAACCTCTGTGGCAAGAAATATTCATCAGTGATGCTGACAAAACATTGAGTAAAGAAGGA
CAGAAAGTTTTAGAAAAACCATTTAATCTGGAAATAGCTCCAGAGCTTTCAGAAAAAATATCCTGTAAAT
GTGACTCACACAGAATGAATTTGCCAGTTGCTTCTCAATTAATTATAAGTGAAAGAAAATATTCAAGAAA
GAAGACTGAATACATGAATGTGTGTGAGAAACTGCAGCTTGATATTAAGCATGAGAAAGCTCATGCTGAA
GAGAAATCTTATGAACATGGTGAAAATGCTAAAGCTTTCAGTTATAAGAAAGATCAGCATTGGAAATTTC
AAACTTTGGAGGAATCTTTTGAATGTGATGGATCTGGACAAGGTTTATATGATAAGACAATTTGTATTAC
ACCTCAGAGTTTTCTAACAGGAGAAAAGTCCTGTAAGGATGATGAATTTAGAAAAAACTTTGATAAAATC
ACTTTATTTAACCACATGAGAACTGACACAAGGGGGAAATGCTCTGATCTTAATGAATATGGGACATCCT
GTGACAAAACCACCGCTGTTGAATACAATAAAGTTCACATGGCTATGACACACTATGAGTGTAATGAAAG
GGGGATTAATTTCAGTAGGAAGTCACCCCTCACTCAATCTCAGAGAACTATTACAGGATGGAGTGCTTTT
GAAAGCAATAAATGTGAAGAAAATTTTAGCCAGAGCTCAGCCCATATAGTACATCAGAAAACACAAGCTG
GAGATAAATTTGGTGAACATAATGAATGTACAGATGCCCTCTACCAGAAATTAGACTTTACAGCACATCA
GAGAATTCACACAGAAGATAAATTCTACCTTTCTGATGAACATGGGAAATGCAGAAAATCCTTTTACCGG
AAAGCACACCTCATTCAGCATCAGAGGCCCCACTCAGGAGAGAAAACTTACCAATATGAGGAATGTGCAA
AATCCTTTTGTTCAAGTTCACATCCTATTCAGCATCCTGGAACTTATGTGGGATTCAAACTTTATGAATG
TAATGAATGTGGGAAAGCTTTCTGTCAGAATTCAAACCTCAGTAAACATCTGAGAATTCACACAAAAGAG
AAACCTTGTGATAACAATGGCTGTGGGAGATCTTACAAGTCACCCCTCATAGGACACCAGAAAACAGATG
CAGAGATGGAACTCTGTGGTGGCAGTGAATATGGGAAGACATCACATCTCAAAGGACATCAGAGAATTCT
CATGGGGGAGAAACCCTATGAATGTATTGAATGTGGGAAAACTTTCTCCAAGACATCACATCTCAGAGCA
CATCAGAGAATTCACACAGGTGAAAAACCCTATGAATGTGTTGAATGTGAGAAAACTTTCTCTCACAAGA
CACACCTCAGTGTACATCAGAGAGTTCACACAGGGGAGAAACCCTATGAATGTAATGACTGTGGGAAATC
TTTTACCTATAACTCAGCCCTGAGAGCACATCAAAGAATTCACACAGGTGAGAAGCCCTATGAATGCAGT
GACTGTGAGAAAACTTTTGCCCATAATTCAGCCCTCAGAGCACATCATAGAATTCACACGGGGGAGAAAC
CTTATGAATGTAATGAATGTGGAAGGTCTTTTGCCCATATTTCTGTTCTCAAGGCACATCAAAGAATTCA
CACAGGGGAGAAACCCTATGAATGTAATGAATGTGGGAGATCTTTCACCTACAATTCAGCCCTGAGAGCA
CATCAGAGAATTCACACAGGTAGAAAACCCTATGAATGTAGTGACTGTGAGAAAACTTTTGCCCATAATT
CAGCCCTCAAAATACATCAGAGAATTCACACGGGGGAGAAACCCTATGAATGTAATGAATGTGAGAAAAC
ATTTGCCCATAATTCAGCCCTTAGAGCACATCAGAATATCCACACAGGGGAGAAACTCTATGAATGTAGT
GAATGTGGAAAAACTTTTTTCCAGAAGACACGCCTCAGTACACATCGGAGAATTCACACAGGGGAGAAAC
CCTATGAATGTAGCAAGTGTGGGAAAACTTTCTCCCAGAAATCATACCTCAGTGGACATGAGAGAATTCA
CACAGGGGAAAAACCGTATGAATGTAACGTATGTGGGAAAACTTTTGTCTATAAGGCAGCCCTCATAGTG
CATCAAAGAATTCACACAGGGGAGAAACCCTATGAATGTAACCAATGTGGGAAAACTTTCTCCCAAAGAA
CACACCTCTGTGCACATCAGAGAATTCATACTGGGGAAAAACCCTATGAGTGTAATGAATGTGGGAAAAC
GTTTGCTGATAATTCAGCCCTCAGGGCACATCACAGAATTCACACAGGGGAGAAACCCTATGAATGTAAT
GACTGTGGGAAGACTTTCTCCAAGACATCACATCTCAGAGCACATCTTAGAACTCGCTCAGGGGAGAAAC
CCTATGAATGCAGTGAATGTGGGAAAACCTTCTCTGAGAAGTCATATGTTAGTGCACATCAGAGAGTTCA
TACGGGGGAGAAACCCTACGAATGTAATGTATGTGGGAAGCCATTTGCCCATAATTCAACCCTCAGAGTA
CATCAAAGAATTCACACAGGGGAGAAATCCTATGAATGTAATGATTGTGGGAAAACGTTCTCCCAGAAAT
CACACCTTAGTGCACACCAGAGAATTCACACAGGGGAGAAACCCTATGAGTGTAATGAATGCGGAAAAGC
TTTTGCCCAAAATTCAACTCTCAGAGTACACCAGAGAATTCACACAGGGGAGAAACCCTATGAATGTGAT
GAATGTGGGAAAACTTTTGTCCGTAAGGCAGCTCTTAGGGTACATCACACCAGAATGCATACCAGAGAGA
AAACCCTAGCATGTAATGGATTTGGGAAGTCCTAGTAATGAACTAGTCCGTAACTTGAAAGTATTTCGAT
TTCTTGGCTTTATATATCTTGTGGAAAGGACGAAAACACCGCTCCGTGGGCAGAAGAACGCGTTAAGTCG
ACAATCAACCTCTGGATTACAAAATTTGTGAAAGATTGACTGGTATTCTTAACTATGTTGCTCCTTTTAC
GCTATGTGGATACGCTGCTTTAATGCCTTTGTATCATGCTATTGCTTCCCGTATGGCTTTCATTTTCTCC
TCCTTGTATAAATCCTGGTTGCTGTCTCTTTATGAGGAGTTGTGGCCCGTTGTCAGGCAACGTGGCGTGG
TGTGCACTGTGTTTGCTGACGCAACCCCCACTGGTTGGGGCATTGCCACCACCTGTCAGCTCCTTTCCGG
GACTTTCGCTTTCCCCCTCCCTATTGCCACGGCGGAACTCATCGCCGCCTGCCTTGCCCGCTGCTGGACA
GGGGCTCGGCTGTTGGGCACTGACAATTCCGTGGTGTTGTCGGGGAAATCATCGTCCTTTCCTTGGCTGC
TCGCCTGTGTTGCCACCTGGATTCTGCGCGGGACGTCCTTCTGCTACGTCCCTTCGGCCCTCAATCCAGC
GGACCTTCCTTCCCGCGGCCTGCTGCCGGCTCTGCGGCCTCTTCCGCGTCTTCGCCTTCGCCCTCAGACG
AGTCGGATCTCCCTTTGGGCCGCCTCCCCGCGTCGACTTTAAGACCAATGACTTACAAGGCAGCTGTAGA
TCTTAGCCACTTTTTAAAAGAAAAGGGGGGACTGGAAGGGCTAATTCACTCCCAACGAAGACAAGATCTG
CTTTTTGCTTGTACTGGGTCTCTCTGGTTAGACCAGATCTGAGCCTGGGAGCTCTCTGGCTAACTAGGGA
ACCCACTGCTTAAGCCTCAATAAAGCTTGCCTTGAGTGCTTCAAGTAGTGTGTGCCCGTCTGTTGTGTGA
CTCTGGTAACTAGAGATCCCTCAGACCCTTTTAGTCAGTGTGGAAAATCTCTAGCAGTACGTATAGTAGT
TCATGTCATCTTATTATTCAGTATTTATAACTTGCAAAGAAATGAATATCAGAGAGTGAGAGGAACTTGT
TTATTGCAGCTTATAATGGTTACAAATAAAGCAATAGCATCACAAATTTCACAAATAAAGCATTTTTTTC
ACTGCATTCTAGTTGTGGTTTGTCCAAACTCATCAATGTATCTTATCATGTCTGGCTCTAGCTATCCCGC
CCCTAACTCCGCCCATCCCGCCCCTAACTCCGCCCAGTTCCGCCCATTCTCCGCCCCATGGCTGACTAAT
TTTTTTTATTTATGCAGAGGCCGAGGCCGCCTCGGCCTCTGAGCTATTCCAGAAGTAGTGAGGAGGCTTT
TTTGGAGGCCTAGGGACGTACCCAATTCGCCCTATAGTGAGTCGTATTACGCGCGCTCACTGGCCGTCGT
TTTACAACGTCGTGACTGGGAAAACCCTGGCGTTACCCAACTTAATCGCCTTGCAGCACATCCCCCTTTC
GCCAGCTGGCGTAATAGCGAAGAGGCCCGCACCGATCGCCCTTCCCAACAGTTGCGCAGCCTGAATGGCG
AATGGG
[124 nt withheld, positions 5957-6080]
C
[91 nt withheld, positions 6082-6172]
A
[49 nt withheld, positions 6174-6222]
CCTTTGACGTTGGAGTCCACGTTCTTT
[37 nt withheld, positions 6250-6286]
ACCCTATCTCGGTCTATTCTTTTGATTTATAAGGGATTTTGCCGATTTCGGCCTATTGGTTAAAAAATGA
GCTGATTTAACAAAAATTTAACGCGAATTTTAACAAAATATTAACGCTTACAATTTAGGTGGCACTTTTC
GGGGAAATGTGCGCGGAACCCCTATTTGTTTATTTTTCTAAATACATTCAAATATGTATCCGCTCATGAG
ACAATAACCCTGATAAATGCTTCAATAATATTGAAAAAGGAAGAGTATGAGTATTCAACATTTCCGTGTC
GCCCTTATTCCCTTTTTTGCGGCATTTTGCCTTCCTGTTTTTGCTCACCCAGAAACGCTGGTGAAAGTAA
AAGATGCTGAAGATCAGTTGGGTGCACGAGTGGGTTACATCGAACTGGATCTCAACAGCGGTAAGATCCT
TGAGAGTTTTCGCCCCGAAGAACGTTTTCCAATGATGAGCACTTTTAAAGTTCTGCTATGTGGCGCGGTA
TTATCCCGTATTGACGCCGGGCAAGAGCAACTCGGTCGCCGCATACACTATTCTCAGAATGACTTGGTTG
AGTACTCACCAGTCACAGAAAAGCATCTTACGGATGGCATGACAGTAAGAGAATTATGCAGTGCTGCCAT
AACCATGAGTGATAACACTGCGGCCAACTTACTTCTGACAACGATCGGAGGACCGAAGGAGCTAACCGCT
TTTTTGCACAACATGGGGGATCATGTAACTCGCCTTGATCGTTGGGAACCGGAGCTGAATGAAGCCATAC
CAAACGACGAGCGTGACACCACGATGCCTGTAGCAATGGCAACAACGTTGCGCAAACTATTAACTGGCGA
ACTACTTACTCTAGCTTCCCGGCAACAATTAATAGACTGGATGGAGGCGGATAAAGTTGCAGGACCACTT
CTGCGCTCGGCCCTTCCGGCTGGCTGGTTTATTGCTGATAAATCTGGAGCCGGTGAGCGTGGGTCTCGCG
GTATCATTGCAGCACTGGGGCCAGATGGTAAGCCCTCCCGTATCGTAGTTATCTACACGACGGGGAGTCA
GGCAACTATGGATGAACGAAATAGACAGATCGCTGAGATAGGTGCCTCACTGATTAAGCATTGGTAACTG
TCAGACCAAGTTTACTCATATATACTTTAGATTGATTTAAAACTTCATTTTTAATTTAAAAGGATCTAGG
TGAAGATCCTTTTTGATAATCTCATGACCAAAATCCCTTAACGTGAGTTTTCGTTCCACTGAGCGTCAGA
CCCCGTAGAAAAGATCAAAGGATCTTCTTGAGATCCTTTTTTTCTGCGCGTAATCTGCTGCTTGCAAACA
AAAAAACCACCGCTACCAGCGGTGGTTTGTTTGCCGGATCAAGAGCTACCAACTCTTTTTCCGAAGGTAA
CTGGCTTCAGCAGAGCGCAGATACCAAATACTGTTCTTCTAGTGTAGCCGTAGTTAGGCCACCACTTCAA
GAACTCTGTAGCACCGCCTACATACCTCGCTCTGCTAATCCTGTTACCAGTGGCTGCTGCCAGTGGCGAT
AAGTCGTGTCTTACCGGGTTGGACTCAAGACGATAGTTACCGGATAAGGCGCAGCGGTCGGGCTGAACGG
GGGGTTCGTGCACACAGCCCAGCTTGGAGCGAACGACCTACACCGAACTGAGATACCTACAGCGTGAGCT
ATGAGAAAGCGCCACGCTTCCCGAAGGGAGAAAGGCGGACAGGTATCCGGTAAGCGGCAGGGTCGGAACA
GGAGAGCGCACGAGGGAGCTTCCAGGGGGAAACGCCTGGTATCTTTATAGTCCTGTCGGGTTTCGCCACC
TCTGACTTGAGCGTCGATTTTTGTGATGCTCGTCAGGGGGGCGGAGCCTATGGAAAAACGCCAGCAACGC
GGCCTTTTTACGGTTCCTGGCCTTTTGCTGGCCTTTTGCTCACATGTTCTTTCCTGCGTTATCCCCTGAT
TCTGTGGATAACCGTATTACCGCCTTTGAGTGAGCTGATACCGCTCGCCGCAGCCGAACGACCGAGCGCA
GCGAGTCAGTGAGCGAGGAAGCGGAAGAGCGCCCAATACGCAAACCGCCTCTCCCCGCGCGTTGGCCGAT
TCATTAATGCAGCTGGCACGACAGGTTTCCCGACTGGAAAGCGGGCAGTGAGCGCAACGCAATTAATGTG
AGTTAGCTCACTCATTAGGCACCCCAGGCTTTACACTTTATGCTTCCGGCTCGTATGTTGTGTGGAATTG
TGAGCGGATAACAATTTCACACAGGAAACAGCTATGACCATGATTACGCCAAGCGCGCAATTAACCCTCA
CTAAAGGGAACAAAAGCTGGAGCTGCAAGCTTAATGTAGTCTTATGCAATACTCTTGTAGTCTTGCAACA
TGGTAACGATGAGTTAGCAACATGCCTTACAAGGAGAGAAAAAGCACCGTGCATGCCGATTGGTGGAAGT
AAGGTGGTACGATCGTGCCTTATTAGGAAGGCAACAGACGGGTCTGACATGGATTGGACGAACCACTGAA
TTGCCGCATTGCAGAGATATTGTATTTAAGTGCCTAGCTCGATACATAAACGGGTCTCTCTGGTTAGACC
AGATCTGAGCCTGGGAGCTCTCTGGCTAACTAGGGAACCCACTGCTTAAGCCTCAATAAAGCTTGCCTTG
AGTGCTTCAAGTAGTGTGTGCCCGTCTGTTGTGTGACTCTGGTAACTAGAGATCCCTCAGACCCTTTTAG
TCAGTGTGGAAAATCTCTAGCAGTGGCGCCCGAACAGGGACTTGAAAGCGAAAGGGAAACCAGAGGAGCT
CTCTCGACGCAGGACTCGGCTTGCTGAAGCGCGCACGGCAAGAGGCGAGGGGCGGCGACTGGTGAGTACG
CCAAAAATTTTGACTAGCGGAGGCTAGAAGGAGAGAGATGGGTGCGAGAGCGTCAGTATTAAGCGGGGGA
GAATTAGATCGCGATGGGAAAAAATTCGGTTAAGGCCAGGGGGAAAGAAAAAATATAAATTAAAACATAT
AGTATGGGCAAGCAGGGAGCTAGAACGATTCGCAGTTAATCCTGGCCTGTTAGAAACATCAGAAGGCTGT
AGACAAATACTGGGACAGCTACAACCATCCCTTCAGACAGGATCAGAAGAACTTAGATCATTATATAATA
CAGTAGCAACCCTCTATTGTGTGCATCAAAGGATAGAGATAAAAGACACCAAGGAAGCTTTAGACAAGAT
AGAGGAAGAGCAAAACAAAAGTAAGACCACCGCACAGCAAGCGGCCGCTGATCTTCAGACCTGGAGGAGG
AGATATGAGGGACAATTGGAGAAGTGAATTATATAAATATAAAGTAGTAAAAATTGAACCATTAGGAGTA
GCACCCACCAAGGCAAAGAGAAGAGTGGTGCAGAGAGAAAAAAGAGCAGTGGGAATAGGAGCTTTGTTCC
TTGGGTTCTTGGGAGCAGCAGGAAGCACTATGGGCGCAGCGTCAATGACGCTGACGGTACAGGCCAGACA
ATTATTGTCTGGTATAGTGCAGCAGCAGAACAATTTGCTGAGGGCTATTGAGGCGCAACAGCATCTGTTG
CAACTCACAGTCTGGGGCATCAAGCAGCTCCAGGCAAGAATCCTGGCTGTGGAAAGATACCTAAAGGATC
AACAGCTCCTGGGGATTTGGGGTTGCTCTGGAAAACTCATTTGCACCACTGCTGTGCCTTGGAATGCTAG
TTGGAGTAATAAATCTCTGGAACAGATTTGGAATCACACGACCTGGATGGAGTGGGACAGAGAAATTAAC
AATTACACAAGCTTAATACACTCCTTAATTGAAGAATCGCAAAACCAGCAAGAAAAGAATGAACAAGAAT
TATTGGAATTAGATAAATGGGCAAGTTTGTGGAATTGGTTTAACATAACAAATTGGCTGTGGTATATAAA
ATTATTCATAATGATAGTAGGAGGCTTGGTAGGTTTAAGAATAGTTTTTGCTGTACTTTCTATAGTGAAT
AGAGTTAGGCAGGGATATTCACCATTATCGTTTCAGACCCACCTCCCAACCCCGAGGGGACCCATGCATT
GCATCTCAATTAGTCAGCAACCAGGTGTGGAAAGTCCCCAGGCTCCCCAGCAGGCAGAAGTATGCAAAGC
ATGCGTCTCAATTAGTCAGCAACCATAGTCCCGCCCCTAACTCCGCCCATCCCGCCCCTAACTCCGCCCA
GTTCCGCCCATTCTCCGCCCCATGGCTGACTAATTTTTTTTATTTATGCAGAGGCCGAGGCCGCCTCGGC
CTCTGAGCTATTCCAGAAGTAGTGAGGAGGCTTTTTTGGAGGCCTAGGCTTTTGCAAAAAGCTTTCTAGA
GGTACCACCGGAGCTTACCATGACCGAGTACAAGCCCACGGTGCGCCTCGCCACCCGCGACGACGTCCCC
AGGGCCGTACGCACCCTCGCCGCCGCGTTCGCCGACTACCCCGCCACGCGCCACACCGTCGATCCGGACC
GCCACATCGAGCGGGTCACCGAGCTGCAAGAACTCTTCCTCACGCGCGTCGGGCTCGACATCGGCAAGGT
GTGGGTCGCGGACGACGGCGCCGCCGTGGCGGTCTGGACCACGCCGGAGAGCGTCGAAGCGGGGGCGGTG
TTCGCCGAGATCGGCCCGCGCATGGCCGAGTTGAGCGGTTCCCGGCTGGCCGCGCAGCAACAGATGGAAG
GCCTCCTGGCGCCGCACCGGCCCAAGGAGCCCGCGTGGTTCCTGGCCACCGTCGGCGTCTCGCCCGACCA
CCAGGGCAAGGGTCTGGGCAGCGCCGTCGTGCTCCCCGGAGTGGAGGCGGCCGAGCGCGCCGGGGTGCCC
GCCTTCCTGGAGACCTCCGCGCCCCGCAACCTCCCCTTCTACGAGCGGCTCGGCTTCACCGTCACCGCCG
ACGTCGAGGTGCCCGAAGGACCGCGCACCTGGTGCATGACCCGCAAGCCCGGTGCCAGTTAACGAATTCT
AGATCTTGAGACAAATGGCAGTATTCATCCACAATTTTAAAAGAAAAGGGGGGATTGGGGGGTACAGTGC
AGGGGAAAGAATAGTAGACATAATAGCAACAGACATACAAACTAAAGAATTACAAAAACAAATTACAAAA
ATTCAAAATTTTCGGGTTTATTACAGGGACAGCAGAGATCCACTTTGGCGCCGGCTCGAGGCCTGCAGGT
GCAAAGATGGATAAAGTTTTAAACAGAGAGGAATCTTTGCAGCTAATGGACCTTCTAGGTCTTGAAAGGA
GTGGGAATT
