>Addgene plasmid #144389 | TFORF2560 | depositor partial sequence | sequence record 285282 | Insert
ACCGCCACCATGAACATGTCTCAGGCATCAGTGTCATTCCAGGACGTGACTGTGGAATTCACCCGGGAGG
AGTGGCAGCACCTGGGCCCTGTCGAGAGGACGCTGTACAGAGATGTGATGCTGGAGAACTACAGCCACCT
CATCTCAGTGGGATATTGCATTACTAAACCTAAGGTGATCTCCAAGTTGGAGAAAGGAGAAGAGCCATGG
TCTTTAGAAGATGAATTCCTGAACCAGAGGTACCCAGGGTATTTTAAAGTTGATCACATCAAAGGGATCC
GGGAAAAACAAGAAAAACCTCTGTGGCAAGAAATATTCATCAGTGATGCTGACAAAACATTGAGTAAAGA
AGGACAGAAAGTTTTAGAAAAACCATTTAATCTGGAAATAGCTCCAGAGCTTTCAGAAAAAATATCCTGT
AAATGTGACTCACACAGAATGAATTTGCCAGTTGCTTCTCAATTAATTATAAGTGAAAGAAAATATTCAA
GAAAGAAGACTGAATACATGAATGTGTGTGAGAAACTGCAGCTTGATATTAAGCATGAGAAAGCTCATGC
TGAAGAGAAATCTTATGAACATGGTGAAAATGCTAAAGCTTTCAGTTATAAGAAAGATCAGCATTGGAAA
TTTCAAACTTTGGAGGAATCTTTTGAATGTGATGGATCTGGACAAGGTTTATATGATAAGACAATTTGTA
TTACACCTCAGAGTTTTCTAACAGGAGAAAAGTCCTGTAAGGATGATGAATTTAGAAAAAACTTTGATAA
AATCACTTTATTTAACCACATGAGAACTGACACAAGGGGGAAATGCTCTGATCTTAATGAATATGGGACA
TCCTGTGACAAAACCACCGCTGTTGAATACAATAAAGTTCACATGGCTATGACACACTATGAGTGTAATG
AAAGGGGGATTAATTTCAGTAGGAAGTCACCCCTCACTCAATCTCAGAGAACTATTACAGGATGGAGTGC
TTTTGAAAGCAATAAATGTGAAGAAAATTTTAGCCAGAGCTCAGCCCATATAGTACATCAGAAAACACAA
GCTGGAGATAAATTTGGTGAACATAATGAATGTACAGATGCCCTCTACCAGAAATTAGACTTTACAGCAC
ATCAGAGAATTCACACAGAAGATAAATTCTACCTTTCTGATGAACATGGGAAATGCAGAAAATCCTTTTA
CCGGAAAGCACACCTCATTCAGCATCAGAGGCCCCACTCAGGAGAGAAAACTTACCAATATGAGGAATGT
GCAAAATCCTTTTGTTCAAGTTCACATCCTATTCAGCATCCTGGAACTTATGTGGGATTCAAACTTTATG
AATGTAATGAATGTGGGAAAGCTTTCTGTCAGAATTCAAACCTCAGTAAACATCTGAGAATTCACACAAA
AGAGAAACCTTGTGATAACAATGGCTGTGGGAGATCTTACAAGTCACCCCTCATAGGACACCAGAAAACA
GATGCAGAGATGGAACTCTGTGGTGGCAGTGAATATGGGAAGACATCACATCTCAAAGGACATCAGAGAA
TTCTCATGGGGGAGAAACCCTATGAATGTATTGAATGTGGGAAAACTTTCTCCAAGACATCACATCTCAG
AGCACATCAGAGAATTCACACAGGTGAAAAACCCTATGAATGTGTTGAATGTGAGAAAACTTTCTCTCAC
AAGACACACCTCAGTGTACATCAGAGAGTTCACACAGGGGAGAAACCCTATGAATGTAATGACTGTGGGA
AATCTTTTACCTATAACTCAGCCCTGAGAGCACATCAAAGAATTCACACAGGTGAGAAGCCCTATGAATG
CAGTGACTGTGAGAAAACTTTTGCCCATAATTCAGCCCTCAGAGCACATCATAGAATTCACACGGGGGAG
AAACCTTATGAATGTAATGAATGTGGAAGGTCTTTTGCCCATATTTCTGTTCTCAAGGCACATCAAAGAA
TTCACACAGGGGAGAAACCCTATGAATGTAATGAATGTGGGAGATCTTTCACCTACAATTCAGCCCTGAG
AGCACATCAGAGAATTCACACAGGTAGAAAACCCTATGAATGTAGTGACTGTGAGAAAACTTTTGCCCAT
AATTCAGCCCTCAAAATACATCAGAGAATTCACACGGGGGAGAAACCCTATGAATGTAATGAATGTGAGA
AAACATTTGCCCATAATTCAGCCCTTAGAGCACATCAGAATATCCACACAGGGGAGAAACTCTATGAATG
TAGTGAATGTGGAAAAACTTTTTTCCAGAAGACACGCCTCAGTACACATCGGAGAATTCACACAGGGGAG
AAACCCTATGAATGTAGCAAGTGTGGGAAAACTTTCTCCCAGAAATCATACCTCAGTGGACATGAGAGAA
TTCACACAGGGGAAAAACCGTATGAATGTAACGTATGTGGGAAAACTTTTGTCTATAAGGCAGCCCTCAT
AGTGCATCAAAGAATTCACACAGGGGAGAAACCCTATGAATGTAACCAATGTGGGAAAACTTTCTCCCAA
AGAACACACCTCTGTGCACATCAGAGAATTCATACTGGGGAAAAACCCTATGAGTGTAATGAATGTGGGA
AAACGTTTGCTGATAATTCAGCCCTCAGGGCACATCACAGAATTCACACAGGGGAGAAACCCTATGAATG
TAATGACTGTGGGAAGACTTTCTCCAAGACATCACATCTCAGAGCACATCTTAGAACTCGCTCAGGGGAG
AAACCCTATGAATGCAGTGAATGTGGGAAAACCTTCTCTGAGAAGTCATATGTTAGTGCACATCAGAGAG
TTCATACGGGGGAGAAACCCTACGAATGTAATGTATGTGGGAAGCCATTTGCCCATAATTCAACCCTCAG
AGTACATCAAAGAATTCACACAGGGGAGAAATCCTATGAATGTAATGATTGTGGGAAAACGTTCTCCCAG
AAATCACACCTTAGTGCACACCAGAGAATTCACACAGGGGAGAAACCCTATGAGTGTAATGAATGCGGAA
AAGCTTTTGCCCAAAATTCAACTCTCAGAGTACACCAGAGAATTCACACAGGGGAGAAACCCTATGAATG
TGATGAATGTGGGAAAACTTTTGTCCGTAAGGCAGCTCTTAGGGTACATCACACCAGAATGCATACCAGA
GAGAAAACCCTAGCATGTAATGGATTTGGGAAGTCCTAGTAATGAACTAGTCCGTAACTTGAAAGTATTT
CGATTTCTTGGCTTTATATATCTTGTGGAAAGGACGAAAACACCGCTCCGTGGGCAGAAGA
