>Addgene plasmid #144389 | TFORF2560 | depositor partial sequence | sequence record 285283 | Barcode
AAACACCGCTCCGTGGGCAGAAGA
